>Addgene plasmid #155053 | pLCHKO_HPRT1_exon3_1_Lb | addgene full sequence | sequence record 308427 | Addgene NGS Result
TGTAGTCTTATGCAATACTCTTGTAGTCTTGCAACATGGTAACGATGAGTTAGCAACATGCCTTACAAGG
AGAGAAAAAGCACCGTGCATGCCGATTGGTGGAAGTAAGGTGGTACGATCGTGCCTTATTAGGAAGGCAA
CAGACGGGTCTGACATGGATTGGACGAACCACTGAATTGCCGCATTGCAGAGATATTGTATTTAAGTGCC
TAGCTCGATACATAAACGGGTCTCTCTGGTTAGACCAGATCTGAGCCTGGGAGCTCTCTGGCTAACTAGG
GAACCCACTGCTTAAGCCTCAATAAAGCTTGCCTTGAGTGCTTCAAGTAGTGTGTGCCCGTCTGTTGTGT
GACTCTGGTAACTAGAGATCCCTCAGACCCTTTTAGTCAGTGTGGAAAATCTCTAGCAGTGGCGCCCGAA
CAGGGACTTGAAAGCGAAAGGGAAACCAGAGGAGCTCTCTCGACGCAGGACTCGGCTTGCTGAAGCGCGC
ACGGCAAGAGGCGAGGGGCGGCGACTGGTGAGTACGCCAAAAATTTTGACTAGCGGAGGCTAGAAGGAGA
GAGATGGGTGCGAGAGCGTCAGTATTAAGCGGGGGAGAATTAGATCGCGATGGGAAAAAATTCGGTTAAG
GCCAGGGGGAAAGAAAAAATATAAATTAAAACATATAGTATGGGCAAGCAGGGAGCTAGAACGATTCGCA
GTTAATCCTGGCCTGTTAGAAACATCAGAAGGCTGTAGACAAATACTGGGACAGCTACAACCATCCCTTC
AGACAGGATCAGAAGAACTTAGATCATTATATAATACAGTAGCAACCCTCTATTGTGTGCATCAAAGGAT
AGAGATAAAAGACACCAAGGAAGCTTTAGACAAGATAGAGGAAGAGCAAAACAAAAGTAAGACCACCGCA
CAGCAAGCGGCCGCTGATCTTCAGACCTGGAGGAGGAGATATGAGGGACAATTGGAGAAGTGAATTATAT
AAATATAAAGTAGTAAAAATTGAACCATTAGGAGTAGCACCCACCAAGGCAAAGAGAAGAGTGGTGCAGA
GAGAAAAAAGAGCAGTGGGAATAGGAGCTTTGTTCCTTGGGTTCTTGGGAGCAGCAGGAAGCACTATGGG
CGCAGCGTCAATGACGCTGACGGTACAGGCCAGACAATTATTGTCTGGTATAGTGCAGCAGCAGAACAAT
TTGCTGAGGGCTATTGAGGCGCAACAGCATCTGTTGCAACTCACAGTCTGGGGCATCAAGCAGCTCCAGG
CAAGAATCCTGGCTGTGGAAAGATACCTAAAGGATCAACAGCTCCTGGGGATTTGGGGTTGCTCTGGAAA
ACTCATTTGCACCACTGCTGTGCCTTGGAATGCTAGTTGGAGTAATAAATCTCTGGAACAGATTTGGAAT
CACACGACCTGGATGGAGTGGGACAGAGAAATTAACAATTACACAAGCTTAATACACTCCTTAATTGAAG
AATCGCAAAACCAGCAAGAAAAGAATGAACAAGAATTATTGGAATTAGATAAATGGGCAAGTTTGTGGAA
TTGGTTTAACATAACAAATTGGCTGTGGTATATAAAATTATTCATAATGATAGTAGGAGGCTTGGTAGGT
TTAAGAATAGTTTTTGCTGTACTTTCTATAGTGAATAGAGTTAGGCAGGGATATTCACCATTATCGTTTC
AGACCCACCTCCCAACCCCGAGGGGACCCAGAGAATTCAAAAAAAAGTAAAGTACTAGTGAATATGTTAA
TCTACACTTAGTAGAAATTAGCACCGACTCGGTGCCACTTTTTCAAGTTGATAACGGACTAGCCTTATTT
CAACTTGCTATGCTGTTTCCAGCATAGCTCTGAAACTTGCCCTCATGTTTCATAAGCGGTACCTCGTCCT
TTCCACAAGATATATAAAGCCAAGAAATCGAAATACTTTCAAGTTACGGTAAGCATATGATAGTCCATTT
TAAAACATAATTTTAAAACTGCAAACTACCCAAGAAATTATTACTTTCTACGTCACGTATTTTGTACTAA
TATCTTTGTGTTTACAGTCAAATTAATTCTAATTATCTCTCTAACAGCCTTGTATCGTATATGCAAATAT
GAAGGAATCATGGGAAATAGGCCCTCGAATTCTAGATCTTGAGACAAATGGCAGTATTCATCCACAATTT
TAAAAGAAAAGGGGGGATTGGGGGGTACAGTGCAGGGGAAAGAATAGTAGACATAATAGCAACAGACATA
CAAACTAAAGAATTACAAAAACAAATTACAAAAATTCAAAATTTTCGGGTTTATTACAGGGACAGCAGAG
ATCCACTTTGGCGCCGGCTCGAGGGGGCCCGGGTTGCGCCTTTTCCAAGGCAGCCCTGGGTTTGCGCAGG
GACGCGGCTGCTCTGGGCGTGGTTCCGGGAAACGCAGCGGCGCCGACCCTGGGTCTCGCACATTCTTCAC
GTCCGTTCGCAGCGTCACCCGGATCTTCGCCGCTACCCTTGTGGGCCCCCCGGCGACGCTTCCTGCTCCG
CCCCTAAGTCGGGAAGGTTCCTTGCGGTTCGCGGCGTGCCGGACGTGACAAACGGAAGCCGCAGCTCACA
CTAGTACCCTCGCAGACGGACAGCGCCAGGGAGCAATGGCAGCGCGCCGACCGCGATGGGCTGTGGCCAA
TAGCGGCTGCTCAGCAGGGCGCGCCGAGAGCAGCGGCCGGGAAGGGGCGGTGCGGGAGGCGGGGTGTGGG
GCGGTAGTGTGGGCCCTGTTCCTGCCCGCGCGGTGTTCCGCATTCTGCAAGCCTCCGGAGCGCACGTCGG
CAGTCGGCTCCCTCGTTGACCGAATCACCGACCTCTCTCCCCAGGGGGATCCACCGGAGCTTACCATGAC
CGAGTACAAGCCCACGGTGCGCCTCGCCACCCGCGACGACGTCCCCAGGGCCGTACGCACCCTCGCCGCC
GCGTTCGCCGACTACCCCGCCACGCGCCACACCGTCGATCCGGACCGCCACATCGAGCGGGTCACCGAGC
TGCAAGAACTCTTCCTCACGCGCGTCGGGCTCGACATCGGCAAGGTGTGGGTCGCGGACGACGGCGCCGC
CGTGGCGGTCTGGACCACGCCGGAGAGCGTCGAAGCGGGGGCGGTGTTCGCCGAGATCGGCCCGCGCATG
GCCGAGTTGAGCGGTTCCCGGCTGGCCGCGCAGCAACAGATGGAAGGCCTCCTGGCGCCGCACCGGCCCA
AGGAGCCCGCGTGGTTCCTGGCCACCGTCGGTGTTTCGCCCGACCACCAGGGCAAGGGTCTGGGCAGCGC
CGTCGTGCTCCCCGGAGTGGAGGCGGCCGAGCGCGCCGGGGTGCCCGCCTTCCTGGAGACCTCCGCGCCC
CGCAACCTCCCCTTCTACGAGCGGCTCGGCTTCACCGTCACCGCCGACGTCGAGGTGCCCGAAGGACCGC
GCACCTGGTGCATGACCCGCAAGCCCGGTGCCTGAACGCGTTAAGTCGACAATCAACCTCTGGATTACAA
AATTTGTGAAAGATTGACTGGTATTCTTAACTATGTTGCTCCTTTTACGCTATGTGGATACGCTGCTTTA
ATGCCTTTGTATCATGCTATTGCTTCCCGTATGGCTTTCATTTTCTCCTCCTTGTATAAATCCTGGTTGC
TGTCTCTTTATGAGGAGTTGTGGCCCGTTGTCAGGCAACGTGGCGTGGTGTGCACTGTGTTTGCTGACGC
AACCCCCACTGGTTGGGGCATTGCCACCACCTGTCAGCTCCTTTCCGGGACTTTCGCTTTCCCCCTCCCT
ATTGCCACGGCGGAACTCATCGCCGCCTGCCTTGCCCGCTGCTGGACAGGGGCTCGGCTGTTGGGCACTG
ACAATTCCGTGGTGTTGTCGGGGAAATCATCGTCCTTTCCTTGGCTGCTCGCCTGTGTTGCCACCTGGAT
TCTGCGCGGGACGTCCTTCTGCTACGTCCCTTCGGCCCTCAATCCAGCGGACCTTCCTTCCCGCGGCCTG
CTGCCGGCTCTGCGGCCTCTTCCGCGTCTTCGCCTTCGCCCTCAGACGAGTCGGATCTCCCTTTGGGCCG
CCTCCCCGCGTCGACTTTAAGACCAATGACTTACAAGGCAGCTGTAGATCTTAGCCACTTTTTAAAAGAA
AAGGGGGGACTGGAAGGGCTAATTCACTCCCAACGAAGACAAGATCTGCTTTTTGCTTGTACTGGGTCTC
TCTGGTTAGACCAGATCTGAGCCTGGGAGCTCTCTGGCTAACTAGGGAACCCACTGCTTAAGCCTCAATA
AAGCTTGCCTTGAGTGCTTCAAGTAGTGTGTGCCCGTCTGTTGTGTGACTCTGGTAACTAGAGATCCCTC
AGACCCTTTTAGTCAGTGTGGAAAATCTCTAGCAGTACGTATAGTAGTTCATGTCATCTTATTATTCAGT
ATTTATAACTTGCAAAGAAATGAATATCAGAGAGTGAGAGGAACTTGTTTATTGCAGCTTATAATGGTTA
CAAATAAAGCAATAGCATCACAAATTTCACAAATAAAGCATTTTTTTCACTGCATTCTAGTTGTGGTTTG
TCCAAACTCATCAATGTATCTTATCATGTCTGGCTCTAGCTATCCCGCCCCTAACTCCGCCCATCCCGCC
CCTAACTCCGCCCAGTTCCGCCCATTCTCCGCCCCATGGCTGACTAATTTTTTTTATTTATGCAGAGGCC
GAGGCCGCCTCGGCCTCTGAGCTATTCCAGAAGTAGTGAGGAGGCTTTTTTGGAGGCCTAGGGACGTACC
CAATTCGCCCTATAGTGAGTCGTATTACGCGCGCTCACTGGCCGTCGTTTTACAACGTCGTGACTGGGAA
AACCCTGGCGTTACCCAACTTAATCGCCTTGCAGCACATCCCCCTTTCGCCAGCTGGCGTAATAGCGAAG
AGGCCCGCACCGATCGCCCTTCCCAACAGTTGCGCAGCCTGAATGGCGAATGGG
[124 nt withheld, positions 4955-5078]
C
[91 nt withheld, positions 5080-5170]
A
[49 nt withheld, positions 5172-5220]
CCTTTGACGTTGGAGTCCACGTTCTTT
[37 nt withheld, positions 5248-5284]
ACCCTATCTCGGTCTATTCTTTTGATTTATAAGGGATTTTGCCGATTTCGGCCTATTGGTTAAAAAATGA
GCTGATTTAACAAAAATTTAACGCGAATTTTAACAAAATATTAACGCTTACAATTTAGGTGGCACTTTTC
GGGGAAATGTGCGCGGAACCCCTATTTGTTTATTTTTCTAAATACATTCAAATATGTATCCGCTCATGAG
ACAATAACCCTGATAAATGCTTCAATAATATTGAAAAAGGAAGAGTATGAGTATTCAACATTTCCGTGTC
GCCCTTATTCCCTTTTTTGCGGCATTTTGCCTTCCTGTTTTTGCTCACCCAGAAACGCTGGTGAAAGTAA
AAGATGCTGAAGATCAGTTGGGTGCACGAGTGGGTTACATCGAACTGGATCTCAACAGCGGTAAGATCCT
TGAGAGTTTTCGCCCCGAAGAACGTTTTCCAATGATGAGCACTTTTAAAGTTCTGCTATGTGGCGCGGTA
TTATCCCGTATTGACGCCGGGCAAGAGCAACTCGGTCGCCGCATACACTATTCTCAGAATGACTTGGTTG
AGTACTCACCAGTCACAGAAAAGCATCTTACGGATGGCATGACAGTAAGAGAATTATGCAGTGCTGCCAT
AACCATGAGTGATAACACTGCGGCCAACTTACTTCTGACAACGATCGGAGGACCGAAGGAGCTAACCGCT
TTTTTGCACAACATGGGGGATCATGTAACTCGCCTTGATCGTTGGGAACCGGAGCTGAATGAAGCCATAC
CAAACGACGAGCGTGACACCACGATGCCTGTAGCAATGGCAACAACGTTGCGCAAACTATTAACTGGCGA
ACTACTTACTCTAGCTTCCCGGCAACAATTAATAGACTGGATGGAGGCGGATAAAGTTGCAGGACCACTT
CTGCGCTCGGCCCTTCCGGCTGGCTGGTTTATTGCTGATAAATCTGGAGCCGGTGAGCGTGGGTCTCGCG
GTATCATTGCAGCACTGGGGCCAGATGGTAAGCCCTCCCGTATCGTAGTTATCTACACGACGGGGAGTCA
GGCAACTATGGATGAACGAAATAGACAGATCGCTGAGATAGGTGCCTCACTGATTAAGCATTGGTAACTG
TCAGACCAAGTTTACTCATATATACTTTAGATTGATTTAAAACTTCATTTTTAATTTAAAAGGATCTAGG
TGAAGATCCTTTTTGATAATCTCATGACCAAAATCCCTTAACGTGAGTTTTCGTTCCACTGAGCGTCAGA
CCCCGTAGAAAAGATCAAAGGATCTTCTTGAGATCCTTTTTTTCTGCGCGTAATCTGCTGCTTGCAAACA
AAAAAACCACCGCTACCAGCGGTGGTTTGTTTGCCGGATCAAGAGCTACCAACTCTTTTTCCGAAGGTAA
CTGGCTTCAGCAGAGCGCAGATACCAAATACTGTTCTTCTAGTGTAGCCGTAGTTAGGCCACCACTTCAA
GAACTCTGTAGCACCGCCTACATACCTCGCTCTGCTAATCCTGTTACCAGTGGCTGCTGCCAGTGGCGAT
AAGTCGTGTCTTACCGGGTTGGACTCAAGACGATAGTTACCGGATAAGGCGCAGCGGTCGGGCTGAACGG
GGGGTTCGTGCACACAGCCCAGCTTGGAGCGAACGACCTACACCGAACTGAGATACCTACAGCGTGAGCT
ATGAGAAAGCGCCACGCTTCCCGAAGGGAGAAAGGCGGACAGGTATCCGGTAAGCGGCAGGGTCGGAACA
GGAGAGCGCACGAGGGAGCTTCCAGGGGGAAACGCCTGGTATCTTTATAGTCCTGTCGGGTTTCGCCACC
TCTGACTTGAGCGTCGATTTTTGTGATGCTCGTCAGGGGGGCGGAGCCTATGGAAAAACGCCAGCAACGC
GGCCTTTTTACGGTTCCTGGCCTTTTGCTGGCCTTTTGCTCACATGTTCTTTCCTGCGTTATCCCCTGAT
TCTGTGGATAACCGTATTACCGCCTTTGAGTGAGCTGATACCGCTCGCCGCAGCCGAACGACCGAGCGCA
GCGAGTCAGTGAGCGAGGAAGCGGAAGAGCGCCCAATACGCAAACCGCCTCTCCCCGCGCGTTGGCCGAT
TCATTAATGCAGCTGGCACGACAGGTTTCCCGACTGGAAAGCGGGCAGTGAGCGCAACGCAATTAATGTG
AGTTAGCTCACTCATTAGGCACCCCAGGCTTTACACTTTATGCTTCCGGCTCGTATGTTGTGTGGAATTG
TGAGCGGATAACAATTTCACACAGGAAACAGCTATGACCATGATTACGCCAAGCGCGCAATTAACCCTCA
CTAAAGGGAACAAAAGCTGGAGCTGCAAGCTTAA
Features (pLannotate 1.2.2; 27 found; start..end, strand, type, name):
      1..227     +  promoter       RSV promoter: Rous sarcoma virus enhancer/promoter
    228..408     +  LTR            5' LTR (truncated): truncated 5' long terminal repeat (LTR) from HIV-1
    455..580     +  misc_feature   HIV-1 Ψ: packaging signal of human immunodeficiency virus type 1
    564..927     +  CDS            HIV-1 gag (fragment): gag protein from human immunodeficiency virus 1; gag
   1073..1306    +  misc_feature   RRE: The Rev response element (RRE) of HIV-1 allows for Rev-dependent mRNA export from the nucleus to the cytoplasm.
   1683..1709    +  CDS            Rev (fragment): human immunodeficiency virus 1 (HIV-1) Rev protein; rev; enhances nuclear export of unspliced and incompletely spliced viral mRNAs
   1771..1838    -  misc_RNA       tracrRNA (fragment): trans-activating CRISPR RNA for the Streptococcus pyogenes CRISPR/Cas9 system
   1886..2126    -  promoter       U6 promoter: RNA polymerase III promoter for human U6 snRNA
   2168..2285    +  misc_feature   cPPT/CTS: central polypurine tract and central termination sequence of HIV-1
   2344..2844    +  promoter       hPGK promoter: human phosphoglycerate kinase 1 promoter
   2866..3465    +  CDS            PuroR (fragment): puromycin N-acetyltransferase; pac from Streptomyces; confers resistance to puromycin
   3481..4069    +  misc_feature   WPRE: woodchuck hepatitis virus posttranscriptional regulatory element
   4120..4139    +  misc_feature   cPPT/CTS (fragment): central polypurine tract and central termination sequence of HIV-1
   4141..4374    +  LTR            3' LTR (ΔU3): self-inactivating 3' long terminal repeat (LTR) from HIV-1
   4452..4573    +  polyA_signal   SV40 poly(A) signal: SV40 polyadenylation signal
   4613..4748    +  rep_origin     SV40 ori: SV40 origin of replication
   4769..4787    -  promoter       T7 promoter: promoter for bacteriophage T7 RNA polymerase
   4795..4950    +  CDS            lacZα (fragment): LacZα fragment of β-galactosidase; lacZ fragment
   4955..5383    +  rep_origin     f1 ori (sequence partly withheld): f1 bacteriophage origin of replication; arrow indicates direction of (+) strand synthesis
   5436..5540    +  promoter       AmpR promoter: bla
   5541..6401    +  CDS            AmpR: β-lactamase; bla; confers resistance to ampicillin, carbenicillin, and related antibiotics
   6572..7160    +  rep_origin     ori: high-copy-number ColE1/pMB1/pBR322/pUC origin of replication
   7343..7435    +  CDS            lacI (fragment): lac repressor; lacI; The lac repressor binds to the lac operator to inhibit transcription in E. coli. This inhibition can be relieved by adding lactose or isopropyl-β-D-thiogalactopyranoside (IPTG).
   7448..7469    +  protein_bind   CAP binding site: CAP binding activates transcription in the presence of cAMP. E. coli catabolite activator protein
   7484..7514    +  promoter       lac promoter: promoter for the E. coli lac operon
   7522..7538    +  protein_bind   lac operator: The lac repressor binds to the lac operator to inhibit transcription in E. coli. This inhibition can be relieved by adding lactose or isopropyl-β-D-thiogalactopyranoside (IPTG). lac repressor encoded by lacI
   7583..7601    +  promoter       T3 promoter: promoter for bacteriophage T3 RNA polymerase
