[The description below was written by a language model from this plasmid's Addgene catalogue record and pLannotate feature annotations shown in this document.]
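Description:
pLCHKO_HPRT1_exon3_1_Lb is a lentiviral CRISPR guide-expression plasmid built on the pLCHKO backbone, with a sequenced length of about 7.6 kb. It belongs to the CHyMErA system, which pairs SpCas9 with LbCas12a. The transfer cassette has a third-generation, self-inactivating layout. An RSV promoter drives a truncated HIV-1 5' LTR, followed by the Ψ packaging signal with a gag fragment, the Rev response element and a cPPT/CTS. A ΔU3 3' LTR and an SV40 polyadenylation signal close the cassette. In bacteria the plasmid replicates from a high-copy ColE1/pUC-type origin and is selected with ampicillin through β-lactamase. The backbone also carries an f1 origin, an SV40 origin and remnants of a lac/lacZα cloning region with T7 and T3 promoters.

The payload is a roughly 150 bp hybrid guide RNA (hgRNA) transcribed from a human U6 Pol III promoter. The depositor notes, and the feature table confirms, that this cassette lies on the antisense strand relative to the viral genome. The single transcript joins a Cas9 spacer and SpCas9 tracrRNA scaffold to an LbCas12a direct repeat and a Cas12a spacer. In the CHyMErA design, Cas12a's own RNA-processing activity separates the two guides. Together they are designed to delete exon 3 of human HPRT1. The insert was cloned through BfuAI sites that were destroyed in the process. Downstream, an hPGK promoter drives puromycin N-acetyltransferase followed by a WPRE, allowing selection of transduced mammalian cells. The plasmid encodes neither nuclease, so both must be supplied separately. The record does not state the experimental role of this particular HPRT1 guide pair beyond exon deletion.
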