Addgene plasmid #155053: pLCHKO_HPRT1_exon3_1_Lb
Purpose: Lentiviral plasmid for expressing U6 driven hybrid guide (hg)RNA for deletion of HPRT1 exon 3 using SpCas9 and LbCas12a nucleases (CHyMErA system)
Depositing lab: Benjamin Blencowe & Jason Moffat. Depositing organization: University of Toronto. Publication: Genetic interaction mapping and exon-resolution functional genomics with a hybrid Cas9-Cas12a platform. Gonatopoulos-Pournatzis T, Aregger M, Brown KR, Farhangmehr S, Braunschweig U, Ward HN, Ha KCH, Weiss A, Billmann M, Durbic T, Myers CL, Blencowe BJ, Moffat J. Nat Biotechnol. 2020 May;38(5):638-648. doi: 10.1038/s41587-020-0437-z. Epub 2020 Mar 16. PubMed 32249828.
Backbone
  Vector backbone: pLCHKO
  Backbone size w/o insert (bp): 7481
  Vector type: Mammalian Expression, Lentiviral, CRISPR
  Selectable markers: Puromycin
Growth in bacteria
  Bacterial resistance: Ampicillin, 100 μg/mL
  Growth temperature: 30°C
  Growth strain: NEB Stable
  Copy number: High Copy
Gene/Insert
  Gene/Insert name: (hg)RNA for deletion of HPRT1 exon 3
  gRNA/shRNA sequence: CTTATGAAACATGAGGGCAAgtttcagagctatgctggaaacagcatagcaagttgaaataaggctagtccgttatcaacttgaaaaagtggcaccgagtcggtgctaatttctactaagtgtagatTAACATATTCACTAGTACTTTAC
  Species: H. sapiens (human)
  Insert size (bp): 150
  Promoter: U6
  Cloning method: Restriction Enzyme; 5′ cloning site BfuAI (destroyed during cloning); 3′ cloning site BfuAI (destroyed during cloning)
  Sequencing primers: 5′ actatcatatgcttaccgtaac
Terms and licenses: Academic/Nonprofit Terms; Industry Terms: Not Available to Industry
Depositor comments: U6-driven hgRNA cassette encoded on anti-sense strand
How to cite: pLCHKO_HPRT1_exon3_1_Lb was a gift from Benjamin Blencowe & Jason Moffat (Addgene plasmid # 155053 ; http://n2t.net/addgene:155053 ; RRID:Addgene_155053)
